Addgene plasmid #240401: pETDuet-solo-NHis6-NocO-E94A
Purpose: expresses N-His tagged NocO E94A (diiron halogenase variant) from Nodularia sp. 06071 (mutation numbering based on amino acid position in native sequence), created from mutagenesis of WT plasmid
Depositing lab: Emily Balskus. Depositing organization: Harvard University. Publication: Biochemical Studies of a Cyanobacterial Halogenase Support the Involvement of a Dimetal Cofactor. Wang ML, Glasser NR, Nair MA, Krebs C, Martin Bollinger J Jr, Balskus EP. Biochemistry. 2025 May 20;64(10):2173-2180. doi: 10.1021/acs.biochem.4c00720. Epub 2025 Apr 29. PubMed 40300765.
Backbone
  Vector backbone: pETDuet
  Total vector size (bp): 6434
  Vector type: Bacterial Expression
Growth in bacteria
  Bacterial resistance: Ampicillin, 100 μg/mL
  Growth temperature: 37°C
  Growth strain: DH5alpha
  Copy number: Unknown
Gene/Insert
  Gene/Insert name: nocO (alt names: NodcylC; clyC)
  Species: Nodularia sp. 06071
  Insert size (bp): 1299
  Mutation: M1 of native sequence not included in insert, Glutamate 94 of native sequence changed to Alanine
  GenBank ID: MW071172
  Promoter: T7
  Tag / fusion protein: His (N terminal on backbone)
  Cloning method: Other
  Sequencing primers: 5′ ATTACTAGCAGTAATACTTCACC
Terms and licenses: Academic/Nonprofit Terms; Industry Terms: Not Available to Industry
How to cite: pETDuet-solo-NHis6-NocO-E94A was a gift from Emily Balskus (Addgene plasmid # 240401 ; http://n2t.net/addgene:240401 ; RRID:Addgene_240401)
