[The description below was written by a language model from this plasmid's Addgene catalogue record and pLannotate feature annotations shown in this document.]
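Description:
pETDuet-solo-NHis6-NocO-E94A is a bacterial expression plasmid of about 6.4 kb built on the pETDuet backbone. It produces an N-terminally His-tagged point mutant of NocO (also listed as NodcylC/clyC), a diiron halogenase from the cyanobacterium Nodularia sp. 06071. The 1.3 kb insert lacks the native initiator methionine because translation begins in the backbone-encoded His tag. It carries a glutamate-to-alanine substitution at position 94, numbered according to the native protein, and was made by mutagenesis of the corresponding wild-type plasmid.

Expression follows the standard pET design. A T7 promoter, which spans the numbering origin of the sequenced record, is followed by a lac operator and the strong T7 gene 10 ribosome binding site, and a T7 terminator lies downstream of the coding region. The plasmid also carries lacI under its own promoter, so transcription is repressed until IPTG is added and requires a host that supplies T7 RNA polymerase. The feature table shows only one T7 promoter/operator/RBS unit, consistent with the "solo" name implying a single-cassette derivative of the normally dual-cassette Duet vector, although the record does not explain this. The nocO open reading frame and His tag are not annotated in the automated table but would occupy the unannotated gap between the RBS and the terminator. The short "SET1" and TcR fragment hits are probably backbone remnants or annotation artefacts.

Propagation relies on a ColE1/pBR322-type origin with bom and rop, and ampicillin resistance (bla) provides selection. An f1 origin is also present. The record indicates use in producing this variant for biochemical studies of the halogenase's dimetal cofactor.
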