Features (pLannotate 1.2.2; 17 found; start..end, strand, type, name):
      3..27      +  protein_bind   lac operator: The lac repressor binds to the lac operator to inhibit transcription in E. coli. This inhibition can be relieved by adding lactose or isopropyl-β-D-thiogalactopyranoside (IPTG). lac repressor encoded by lacI
     42..64      +  RBS            RBS: efficient ribosome binding site from bacteriophage T7 gene 10 (Olins and Rangwala, 1989)
   1451..1468    +  CDS            SET1 (fragment): solubility-enhancement tag derived from T7 phage gene 10B
   1476..1523    +  terminator     T7 terminator: transcription terminator for bacteriophage T7 RNA polymerase
   1560..2015    +  rep_origin     f1 ori (sequence partly withheld): f1 bacteriophage origin of replication; arrow indicates direction of (+) strand synthesis
   2130..2990    -  CDS            AmpR: β-lactamase; bla; confers resistance to ampicillin, carbenicillin, and related antibiotics
   2991..3083    -  promoter       AmpR promoter: bla
   3164..3752    +  rep_origin     ori: high-copy-number ColE1/pMB1/pBR322/pUC origin of replication
   3938..4077    -  misc_feature   bom: basis of mobility region from pBR322
   4179..4370    -  CDS            rop: Rop protein, which maintains plasmids at low copy number; rop
   4387..4767    +  CDS            YPB1_ECOLX: Protein predicted: Swiss-Prot protein existence level 4. From Escherichia coli.
   4829..4893    -  CDS            TcR (fragment): tetracycline efflux protein; tet; confers resistance to tetracycline
   4908..4929    -  protein_bind   CAP binding site: CAP binding activates transcription in the presence of cAMP. E. coli catabolite activator protein
   4942..6024    -  CDS            lacI: lac repressor; lacI; The lac repressor binds to the lac operator to inhibit transcription in E. coli. This inhibition can be relieved by adding lactose or isopropyl-β-D-thiogalactopyranoside (IPTG).
   6025..6102    -  promoter       lacI promoter: lacI
   6110..6389    -  CDS            TcR (fragment): tetracycline efflux protein; tet; confers resistance to tetracycline
   6415..2       +  promoter       T7 promoter (across the origin): promoter for bacteriophage T7 RNA polymerase
>Addgene plasmid #240401 | pETDuet-solo-NHis6-NocO-E94A | addgene full sequence | sequence record 478116 | Addgene NGS Result
GGGGAATTGTGAGCGGATAACAATTCCCCTCTAGAAATAATTTTGTTTAACTTTAAGAAGGAGATATACC
ATGGGCAGCAGCCATCACCATCATCACCACGGCAGCATTACTAGCAGTAATACTTCACCAATATCTCAAA
TTAATAAAGTTATCCCTCTCTTGGAAAAGAACTATGGAAATAACCTTGACTCAGACTACACTGAAAAAAT
CCAAGAACTAGATAGAAACTTTAACTATAGTGCCAACAGTAATGTTTTTTGGAGTGAACCAGAACACTCT
ATCCTTTATGGCACACCACTTTATGAACAAGCTTCTCTATCTCAAAAATTAGCACTCAATCACCTGCATT
GGGTATTGTTTTACAAGAGAGTTGCTGACAGTGCGACTGAGCTAATTCATTACAACACTATCACAGCAGA
TTGTCTCATGGCTGCAAATAGTGATCATAAAATGCTGGTGGAACTGTTAGCTCATGAAACTTACCAAGAA
CGTCAACATATTCATGCTTTTTCTCAAATAAATTATAAAACTACTAAAGCTTTACTAGGTAAAAAAGCTC
TAGTGAATCCCGTTTCTGATGAGACTACTGTACGGGAGCAGAAAAAGGATATATCTGCCAATTATATATC
CACTGCTGCCAACTTGCTCGCAATGATGCTCCCAGGTAAAAAGCAATCTCATGCCGATTCTGATAAATAT
TTGTCATTTCCTACCAACGGATTTTTTAATGGATTTTCAGGAAAATCAGATATATCAAGAAAACAGTTCT
TTTCAGATAATTGGAGAAGTTATCCATTCTTGGCTGCTAATTTTTATGCTGTGCGCTACATGGCTAATCT
ACTATTGAAAAACCATGAATTTGGTATACATTGCTACTTCAAAAAAATGCATAAAAATAATGAATTTATA
GCGAGTCCAACAGCTATATCTCACTATCATTTTTTAGATGAAGCTTTTCATACAACCACTTCTCTATTTC
TTGGTCGAGACTTTCATAAATATTTACCAAAGCCATCAAGATATGAAAAATGGATTGCCAACTTAGCTAT
CTTACAGGCACAGCACGAAAACCTCAATGCTATTTCTGGAATATCTACCAACCGCTTTTTGAGTGATGGT
GATGTGATAATTTTTCTGATGAAACTCTTGCAGAGTCCTGTATTTGATATGTCGGCTCAGGAAGCAATTC
AGTGGATTGAAAAGTGCCTATGTTATGAGCATGAAGGATTTCATGTCAACCTGAAGGTACATAATAAACT
GTTATCAGAATTACGTAAGTTTGCATATCAACTAGACTACTTGTGGCCTGTAAATAAGGAAATGCGTGTA
ATGGCTTCAGGAGGTTCAATTAAGAAAGCGATCAAAAATAATATCAAAGCCTTTAATCAGTTTTCTATAG
CAATTTAATAAGCACATGGACTCGTCTACTAGCGCAGCTTAATTAACCTAGGCTGCTGCCACCGCTGAGC
AATAACTAGCATAACCCCTTGGGGCCTCTAAACGGGTCTTGAGGGGTTTTTTGCTGAAAGGAGGAACTAT
ATCCGGATTGGCGAATGGG
[124 nt withheld, positions 1560-1683]
C
[91 nt withheld, positions 1685-1775]
A
[49 nt withheld, positions 1777-1825]
CCTTTGACGTTGGAGTCCACGTTCTTT
[37 nt withheld, positions 1853-1889]
ACCCTATCTCGGTCTATTCTTTTGATTTATAAGGGATTTTGCCGATTTCGGCCTATTGGTTAAAAAATGA
GCTGATTTAACAAAAATTTAACGCGAATTTTAACAAAATATTAACGTTTACAATTTCTGGCGGCACGATG
GCATGAGATTATCAAAAAGGATCTTCACCTAGATCCTTTTAAATTAAAAATGAAGTTTTAAATCAATCTA
AAGTATATATGAGTAAACTTGGTCTGACAGTTACCAATGCTTAATCAGTGAGGCACCTATCTCAGCGATC
TGTCTATTTCGTTCATCCATAGTTGCCTGACTCCCCGTCGTGTAGATAACTACGATACGGGAGGGCTTAC
CATCTGGCCCCAGTGCTGCAATGATACCGCGAGACCCACGCTCACCGGCTCCAGATTTATCAGCAATAAA
CCAGCCAGCCGGAAGGGCCGAGCGCAGAAGTGGTCCTGCAACTTTATCCGCCTCCATCCAGTCTATTAAT
TGTTGCCGGGAAGCTAGAGTAAGTAGTTCGCCAGTTAATAGTTTGCGCAACGTTGTTGCCATTGCTACAG
GCATCGTGGTGTCACGCTCGTCGTTTGGTATGGCTTCATTCAGCTCCGGTTCCCAACGATCAAGGCGAGT
TACATGATCCCCCATGTTGTGCAAAAAAGCGGTTAGCTCCTTCGGTCCTCCGATCGTTGTCAGAAGTAAG
TTGGCCGCAGTGTTATCACTCATGGTTATGGCAGCACTGCATAATTCTCTTACTGTCATGCCATCCGTAA
GATGCTTTTCTGTGACTGGTGAGTACTCAACCAAGTCATTCTGAGAATAGTGTATGCGGCGACCGAGTTG
CTCTTGCCCGGCGTCAATACGGGATAATACCGCGCCACATAGCAGAACTTTAAAAGTGCTCATCATTGGA
AAACGTTCTTCGGGGCGAAAACTCTCAAGGATCTTACCGCTGTTGAGATCCAGTTCGATGTAACCCACTC
GTGCACCCAACTGATCTTCAGCATCTTTTACTTTCACCAGCGTTTCTGGGTGAGCAAAAACAGGAAGGCA
AAATGCCGCAAAAAAGGGAATAAGGGCGACACGGAAATGTTGAATACTCATACTCTTCCTTTTTCAATCA
TGATTGAAGCATTTATCAGGGTTATTGTCTCATGAGCGGATACATATTTGAATGTATTTAGAAAAATAAA
CAAATAGGTCATGACCAAAATCCCTTAACGTGAGTTTTCGTTCCACTGAGCGTCAGACCCCGTAGAAAAG
ATCAAAGGATCTTCTTGAGATCCTTTTTTTCTGCGCGTAATCTGCTGCTTGCAAACAAAAAAACCACCGC
TACCAGCGGTGGTTTGTTTGCCGGATCAAGAGCTACCAACTCTTTTTCCGAAGGTAACTGGCTTCAGCAG
AGCGCAGATACCAAATACTGTCCTTCTAGTGTAGCCGTAGTTAGGCCACCACTTCAAGAACTCTGTAGCA
CCGCCTACATACCTCGCTCTGCTAATCCTGTTACCAGTGGCTGCTGCCAGTGGCGATAAGTCGTGTCTTA
CCGGGTTGGACTCAAGACGATAGTTACCGGATAAGGCGCAGCGGTCGGGCTGAACGGGGGGTTCGTGCAC
ACAGCCCAGCTTGGAGCGAACGACCTACACCGAACTGAGATACCTACAGCGTGAGCTATGAGAAAGCGCC
ACGCTTCCCGAAGGGAGAAAGGCGGACAGGTATCCGGTAAGCGGCAGGGTCGGAACAGGAGAGCGCACGA
GGGAGCTTCCAGGGGGAAACGCCTGGTATCTTTATAGTCCTGTCGGGTTTCGCCACCTCTGACTTGAGCG
TCGATTTTTGTGATGCTCGTCAGGGGGGCGGAGCCTATGGAAAAACGCCAGCAACGCGGCCTTTTTACGG
TTCCTGGCCTTTTGCTGGCCTTTTGCTCACATGTTCTTTCCTGCGTTATCCCCTGATTCTGTGGATAACC
GTATTACCGCCTTTGAGTGAGCTGATACCGCTCGCCGCAGCCGAACGACCGAGCGCAGCGAGTCAGTGAG
CGAGGAAGCGGAAGAGCGCCTGATGCGGTATTTTCTCCTTACGCATCTGTGCGGTATTTCACACCGCAAT
GGTGCACTCTCAGTACAATCTGCTCTGATGCCGCATAGTTAAGCCAGTATACACTCCGCTATCGCTACGT
GACTGGGTCATGGCTGCGCCCCGACACCCGCCAACACCCGCTGACGCGCCCTGACGGGCTTGTCTGCTCC
CGGCATCCGCTTACAGACAAGCTGTGACCGTCTCCGGGAGCTGCATGTGTCAGAGGTTTTCACCGTCATC
ACCGAAACGCGCGAGGCAGCTGCGGTAAAGCTCATCAGCGTGGTCGTGAAGCGATTCACAGATGTCTGCC
TGTTCATCCGCGTCCAGCTCGTTGAGTTTCTCCAGAAGCGTTAATGTCTGGCTTCTGATAAAGCGGGCCA
TGTTAAGGGCGGTTTTTTCCTGTTTGGTCACTGATGCCTCCGTGTAAGGGGGATTTCTGTTCATGGGGGT
AATGATACCGATGAAACGAGAGAGGATGCTCACGATACGGGTTACTGATGATGAACATGCCCGGTTACTG
GAACGTTGTGAGGGTAAACAACTGGCGGTATGGATGCGGCGGGACCAGAGAAAAATCACTCAGGGTCAAT
GCCAGCGCTTCGTTAATACAGATGTAGGTGTTCCACAGGGTAGCCAGCAGCATCCTGCGATGCAGATCCG
GAACATAATGGTGCAGGGCGCTGACTTCCGCGTTTCCAGACTTTACGAAACACGGAAACCGAAGACCATT
CATGTTGTTGCTCAGGTCGCAGACGTTTTGCAGCAGCAGTCGCTTCACGTTCGCTCGCGTATCGGTGATT
CATTCTGCTAACCAGTAAGGCAACCCCGCCAGCCTAGCCGGGTCCTCAACGACAGGAGCACGATCATGCT
AGTCATGCCCCGCGCCCACCGGAAGGAGCTGACTGGGTTGAAGGCTCTCAAGGGCATCGGTCGAGATCCC
GGTGCCTAATGAGTGAGCTAACTTACATTAATTGCGTTGCGCTCACTGCCCGCTTTCCAGTCGGGAAACC
TGTCGTGCCAGCTGCATTAATGAATCGGCCAACGCGCGGGGAGAGGCGGTTTGCGTATTGGGCGCCAGGG
TGGTTTTTCTTTTCACCAGTGAGACGGGCAACAGCTGATTGCCCTTCACCGCCTGGCCCTGAGAGAGTTG
CAGCAAGCGGTCCACGCTGGTTTGCCCCAGCAGGCGAAAATCCTGTTTGATGGTGGTTAACGGCGGGATA
TAACATGAGCTGTCTTCGGTATCGTCGTATCCCACTACCGAGATGTCCGCACCAACGCGCAGCCCGGACT
CGGTAATGGCGCGCATTGCGCCCAGCGCCATCTGATCGTTGGCAACCAGCATCGCAGTGGGAACGATGCC
CTCATTCAGCATTTGCATGGTTTGTTGAAAACCGGACATGGCACTCCAGTCGCCTTCCCGTTCCGCTATC
GGCTGAATTTGATTGCGAGTGAGATATTTATGCCAGCCAGCCAGACGCAGACGCGCCGAGACAGAACTTA
ATGGGCCCGCTAACAGCGCGATTTGCTGGTGACCCAATGCGACCAGATGCTCCACGCCCAGTCGCGTACC
GTCTTCATGGGAGAAAATAATACTGTTGATGGGTGTCTGGTCAGAGACATCAAGAAATAACGCCGGAACA
TTAGTGCAGGCAGCTTCCACAGCAATGGCATCCTGGTCATCCAGCGGATAGTTAATGATCAGCCCACTGA
CGCGTTGCGCGAGAAGATTGTGCACCGCCGCTTTACAGGCTTCGACGCCGCTTCGTTCTACCATCGACAC
CACCACGCTGGCACCCAGTTGATCGGCGCGAGATTTAATCGCCGCGACAATTTGCGACGGCGCGTGCAGG
GCCAGACTGGAGGTGGCAACGCCAATCAGCAACGACTGTTTGCCCGCCAGTTGTTGTGCCACGCGGTTGG
GAATGTAATTCAGCTCCGCCATCGCCGCTTCCACTTTTTCCCGCGTTTTCGCAGAAACGTGGCTGGCCTG
GTTCACCACGCGGGAAACGGTCTGATAAGAGACACCGGCATACTCTGCGACATCGTATAACGTTACTGGT
TTCACATTCACCACCCTGAATTGACTCTCTTCCGGGCGCTATCATGCCATACCGCGAAAGGTTTTGCGCC
ATTCGATGGTGTCCGGGATCTCGACGCTCTCCCTTATGCGACTCCTGCATTAGGAAGCAGCCCAGTAGTA
GGTTGAGGCCGTTGAGCACCGCCGCCGCAAGGAATGGTGCATGCAAGGAGATGGCGCCCAACAGTCCCCC
GGCCACGGGGCCTGCCACCATACCCACGCCGAAACAAGCGCTCATGAGCCCGAAGTGGCGAGCCCGATCT
TCCCCATCGGTGATGTCGGCGATATAGGCGCCAGCAACCGCACCTGTGGCGCCGGTGATGCCGGCCACGA
TGCGTCCGGCGTAGAGGATCGAGATCGATCTCGATCCCGCGAAATTAATACGACTCACTATA
